Addgene plasmid #227886: pAAV-hSyn-Gluc-NHP.RMA-IRES-EGFP
Purpose: Expresses Gluc-NHP.RMA and EGFP under the hSyn promoter. Gluc-NHP.RMA for monitoring neuronal transduction.
Depositing lab: Jerzy Szablowski. Depositing organization: Rice University. Publication: Synthetic serum markers enable noninvasive monitoring of gene expression in primate brains. Lee S, Romac MD, Watanabe S, Chernov M, Li H, Raisley E, Rothenhoefer KM, Dahlquist Z, Szablowski JO, Costa VD. Neuron. 2026 Feb 27:S0896-6273(26)00003-6. doi: 10.1016/j.neuron.2026.01.003. PubMed 41763204.
Backbone
  Vector backbone: pAAV
  Backbone size w/o insert (bp): 4569
  Total vector size (bp): 7126
  Vector type: Mammalian Expression, AAV, Luciferase
Growth in bacteria
  Bacterial resistance: Ampicillin, 100 μg/mL
  Growth temperature: 37°C
  Growth strain: NEB Stable
  Copy number: Unknown
Gene/Insert 1
  Gene/Insert name: Gaussia luciferase fused to macaque Fc (alt names: Gluc-macaque IgG1 Fc; Gluc-NHP.RMA)
  Species: Synthetic; Gaussia princeps, Macaca mulatta
  GenBank ID: ATV90900.1
  Tag / fusion protein: Gluc (N terminal on insert); IgG1 Fc (C terminal on insert)
  Cloning method: Gibson Cloning
  Sequencing primers: 5′ tcagcgctgcctcagtct
Gene/Insert 2
  Gene/Insert name: IRES-EGFP
Terms and licenses: Academic/Nonprofit Terms; Industry Terms: Not Available to Industry
Depositor comments: Gluc is derived from AAV-hSyn-GlucM23-iChloC-EYFP (Addgene #114102). IRES-EGFP is derived from pAAV.CMV.Luc.IRES.EGFP.SV40 (Addgene #105533). Please visit https://doi.org/10.1101/2025.06.01.657212 for bioRxiv preprint.
How to cite: pAAV-hSyn-Gluc-NHP.RMA-IRES-EGFP was a gift from Jerzy Szablowski (Addgene plasmid # 227886 ; http://n2t.net/addgene:227886 ; RRID:Addgene_227886)
