[The description below was written by a language model from this plasmid's Addgene catalogue record and pLannotate feature annotations shown in this document.]
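Description:
pAAV-hSyn-Gluc-NHP.RMA-IRES-EGFP is a 7,126 bp AAV transfer plasmid for neuron-directed expression in mammalian cells, built on a pAAV backbone. It is maintained in bacteria through a high-copy ColE1/pUC-type origin and selected with ampicillin via the β-lactamase gene; an f1 phage origin is also present. The expression cassette is flanked by AAV2 inverted terminal repeats, which allow it to be packaged into recombinant AAV particles. The downstream ITR is annotated in full, whereas the upstream one is detected only as two short fragments in the sequenced record. This is a common annotation outcome for these structured repeats, but the record does not resolve it further.

Transcription is driven by the human synapsin I promoter, which restricts expression to neurons. The first open reading frame encodes secreted, human codon-optimised Gaussia luciferase fused at its C terminus to an IgG1 Fc domain. The catalogue identifies this Fc as rhesus macaque (Macaca mulatta), while the automated annotation labels it as a human IGHG1 fragment, presumably because of sequence similarity. This fusion, called Gluc-NHP.RMA, is described as a marker for monitoring neuronal transduction, and the associated publication concerns synthetic serum markers for noninvasive readout of gene expression in primate brains. An EMCV IRES downstream permits translation of EGFP from the same transcript, so transduced cells are also fluorescently labelled. A WPRE enhances transcript stability and expression, and the human growth hormone polyadenylation signal terminates the message. According to the depositor, the luciferase and IRES-EGFP segments were taken from earlier AAV plasmids and assembled by Gibson cloning.
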