Features (pLannotate 1.2.2; 19 found; start..end, strand, type, name):
     16..43      +  repeat_region  AAV2 ITR (fragment): inverted terminal repeat of adeno-associated virus serotype 2 inverted
     72..99      +  repeat_region  AAV2 ITR (fragment): inverted terminal repeat of adeno-associated virus serotype 2 inverted
    179..626     +  promoter       hSyn promoter: human synapsin I promoter; confers neuron-specific expression (Kügler et al., 2003)
    640..656     +  misc_feature   MCS (fragment): pUC18/19 multiple cloning site
    673..1227    +  CDS            hGLuc: secreted Gaussia luciferase human codon-optimized
   1234..1875    +  CDS            IGHG1 (fragment): IGHG1_HUMAN - Experimental evidence at protein level: Swiss-Prot protein existence level 1. Constant region of immunoglobulin heavy chains. Immunoglobulins, also known as antibodies, are membrane-bound or secreted glycoproteins produced by B lymphocytes. In the recognition phase of humoral immunity, the membrane-bound immunoglobulins serve as receptors which, upon binding of a specific antigen, trigger the clonal expansion and differentiation of B lymphocytes into immunoglobulins- secreting plasma cells. Secreted immunoglobulins mediate the effector phase of humoral immunity, which results in
   1893..2479    +  misc_feature   IRES2: internal ribosome entry site (IRES) of the encephalomyocarditis virus (EMCV)
   2480..3196    +  CDS            EGFP: EGFP is a basic (constitutively fluorescent) green fluorescent protein published in 1996, derived from Aequorea victoria. It is reported to be a rapidly-maturing weak dimer with moderate acid sensitivity.
   3234..3257    +  misc_feature   MCS (fragment): pBluescript multiple cloning site
   3257..3845    +  misc_feature   WPRE: woodchuck hepatitis virus posttranscriptional regulatory element
   3877..4353    +  polyA_signal   hGH poly(A) signal: human growth hormone polyadenylation signal
   4393..4533    +  repeat_region  AAV2 ITR: inverted terminal repeat of adeno-associated virus serotype 2 inverted
   4538..4589    -  misc_feature   bom (fragment): basis of mobility region from pBR322
   4608..5063    +  rep_origin     f1 ori (sequence partly withheld): f1 bacteriophage origin of replication; arrow indicates direction of (+) strand synthesis
   5064..5113    -  misc_feature   bom (fragment): basis of mobility region from pBR322
   5215..5250    -  CDS            rop (fragment): Rop protein, which maintains plasmids at low copy number; rop
   5345..5449    +  promoter       AmpR promoter: bla
   5450..6310    +  CDS            AmpR: β-lactamase; bla; confers resistance to ampicillin, carbenicillin, and related antibiotics
   6481..7069    +  rep_origin     ori: high-copy-number ColE1/pMB1/pBR322/pUC origin of replication
>Addgene plasmid #227886 | pAAV-hSyn-Gluc-NHP.RMA-IRES-EGFP | addgene full sequence | sequence record 454869 | Addgene NGS Result
ATGTCCTGCAGGCAGCTGCGCGCTCGCTCGCTCACTGAGGCCGCCCGGGCGTCGGGCGACCTTTGGTCGC
CCGGCCTCAGTGAGCGAGCGAGCGCGCAGAGAGGGAGTGGCCAACTCCATCACTAGGGGTTCCTGCGGCC
GCACGCGTGTGTCTAGACTGCAGAGGGCCCTGCGTATGAGTGCAAGTGGGTTTTAGGACCAGGATGAGGC
GGGGTGGGGGTGCCTACCTGACGACCGACCCCGACCCACTGGACAAGCACCCAACCCCCATTCCCCAAAT
TGCGCATCCCCTATCAGAGAGGGGGAGGGGAAACAGGATGCGGCGAGGCGCGTGCGCACTGCCAGCTTCA
GCACCGCGGACAGTGCCTTCGCCCCCGCCTGGCGGCGCGCGCCACCGCCGCCTCAGCACTGAAGGCGCGC
TGACGTCACTCGCCGGTCCCCCGCAAACTCCCCTTCCCGGCCACCTTGGTCGCGTCCGCGCCGCCGCCGG
CCCAGCCGGACCGCACCACGCGAGGCGCGAGATAGGGGGGCACGGGCGCGACCATCTGCGCTGCGGCGCC
GGCGACTCAGCGCTGCCTCAGTCTGCGGTGGGCAGCGGAGGAGTCGTGTCGTGCCTGAGAGCGCAGTCGA
GAAGGTACCGGATCCTCTAGAGTCGAGCTCAAGCTTGCCACCATGGGAGTCAAAGTTCTGTTTGCCCTGA
TCTGCATCGCTGTGGCCGAGGCCAAGCCCACCGAGAACAACGAAGACTTCAACATCGTGGCCGTGGCCAG
CAACTTCGCGACCACGGATCTCGATGCTGACCGCGGGAAGTTGCCCGGCGAGAAGCTGCCGCTGGAGGTG
CTCAAAGAGTTGGAAGCCAATGCCCGGAAAGCTGGCTGCACCAGGGGCTGTCTGATCTGCCTGTCCCACA
TCAAGTGCACGCCCAAGATGAAGAAGTTCATCCCAGGACGCTGCCACACCTACGAAGGCGACAAAGAGTC
CGCACAGGGCGGCATAGGCGAGGCGATCGACGACATTCCTGAGATTCCTGGGTTCAAGGACTTGGAGCCC
ATAGAGCAGTTCATCGCACAGGTCGATCTGTGTGTGGACTGCACAACTGGCTGCCTCAAAGGGCTTGCCA
ACGTGCAGTGTTCTGACCTGCTCAAGAAGTGGCTGCCGCAACGCTGCGCGACCTTTGCCAGCAAGATCCA
GGGCCAGGTGGACAAGATCAAGGGGGCCGGTGATGACGGCTCCCTCCTGGGGGGACCGTCAGTCTTCCTC
TTCCCCCCAAAACCCAAGGACACCCTCATGATCTCCCGGACCCCTGAGGTCACATGCGTGGTGGTAGACG
TGAGCCAGGAAGACCCCGATGTCAAGTTCAACTGGTACGTAAACGGCGCGGAGGTGCATCATGCCCAGAC
GAAGCCACGGGAGACGCAGTACAACAGCACATATCGTGTGGTCAGCGTCCTCACCGTCACGCACCAGGAC
TGGCTGAACGGCAAGGAGTACACGTGCAAGGTCTCCAACAAAGCCCTCCCGGCCCCCATCCAGAAAACCA
TCTCCAAAGACAAAGGGCAGCCCCGAGAGCCTCAGGTGTACACCCTGCCCCCGTCCCGGGAGGAGCTGAC
CAAGAACCAGGTCAGCCTGACCTGCCTGGTCAAAGGCTTCTACCCCAGCGACATCGTCGTGGAGTGGGAG
AGCAGCGGGCAGCCGGAGAACACCTACAAGACCACGCCGCCCGTGCTGGACTCCGACGGCTCCTACTTCC
TCTACAGCAAGCTCACCGTGGACAAGAGCAGGTGGCAGCAGGGGAACGTCTTCTCATGCTCCGTGATGCA
TGAGGCTCTGCACAACCACTACACCCAGAAGAGCCTCTCCGTGTCTCCGGGTAAATGATTCTAGGGGATC
CGCCCCTCTCCCTCCCCCCCCCCTAACGTTACTGGCCGAAGCCGCTTGGAATAAGGCCGGTGTGCGTTTG
TCTATATGTTATTTTCCACCATATTGCCGTCTTTTGGCAATGTGAGGGCCCGGAAACCTGGCCCTGTCTT
CTTGACGAGCATTCCTAGGGGTCTTTCCCCTCTCGCCAAAGGAATGCAAGGTCTGTTGAATGTCGTGAAG
GAAGCAGTTCCTCTGGAAGCTTCTTGAAGACAAACAACGTCTGTAGCGACCCTTTGCAGGCAGCGGAACC
CCCCACCTGGCGACAGGTGCCTCTGCGGCCAAAAGCCACGTGTATAAGATACACCTGCAAAGGCGGCACA
ACCCCAGTGCCACGTTGTGAGTTGGATAGTTGTGGAAAGAGTCAAATGGCTCTCCTCAAGCGTATTCAAC
AAGGGGCTGAAGGATGCCCAGAAGGTACCCCATTGTATGGGATCTGATCTGGGGCCTCGGTACACATGCT
TTACATGTGTTTAGTCGAGGTTAAAAAAACGTCTAGGCCCCCCGAACCACGGGGACGTGGTTTTCCTTTG
AAAAACACGATGATAATATGGCCACAACCATGGTGAGCAAGGGCGAGGAGCTGTTCACCGGGGTGGTGCC
CATCCTGGTCGAGCTGGACGGCGACGTAAACGGCCACAAGTTCAGCGTGTCCGGCGAGGGCGAGGGCGAT
GCCACCTACGGCAAGCTGACCCTGAAGTTCATCTGCACCACCGGCAAGCTGCCCGTGCCCTGGCCCACCC
TCGTGACCACCCTGACCTACGGCGTGCAGTGCTTCAGCCGCTACCCCGACCACATGAAGCAGCACGACTT
CTTCAAGTCCGCCATGCCCGAAGGCTACGTCCAGGAGCGCACCATCTTCTTCAAGGACGACGGCAACTAC
AAGACCCGCGCCGAGGTGAAGTTCGAGGGCGACACCCTGGTGAACCGCATCGAGCTGAAGGGCATCGACT
TCAAGGAGGACGGCAACATCCTGGGGCACAAGCTGGAGTACAACTACAACAGCCACAACGTCTATATCAT
GGCCGACAAGCAGAAGAACGGCATCAAGGTGAACTTCAAGATCCGCCACAACATCGAGGACGGCAGCGTG
CAGCTCGCCGACCACTACCAGCAGAACACCCCCATCGGCGACGGCCCCGTGCTGCTGCCCGACAACCACT
ACCTGAGCACCCAGTCCGCCCTGAGCAAAGACCCCAACGAGAAGCGCGATCACATGGTCCTGCTGGAGTT
CGTGACCGCCGCCGGGATCACTCTCGGCATGGACGAGCTGTACAAGGGTGGTTCTCCCAAGAAGAAGAGG
AAAGTCTAAGTTTAATTCGATATCAAGCTTATCGATAATCAACCTCTGGATTACAAAATTTGTGAAAGAT
TGACTGGTATTCTTAACTATGTTGCTCCTTTTACGCTATGTGGATACGCTGCTTTAATGCCTTTGTATCA
TGCTATTGCTTCCCGTATGGCTTTCATTTTCTCCTCCTTGTATAAATCCTGGTTGCTGTCTCTTTATGAG
GAGTTGTGGCCCGTTGTCAGGCAACGTGGCGTGGTGTGCACTGTGTTTGCTGACGCAACCCCCACTGGTT
GGGGCATTGCCACCACCTGTCAGCTCCTTTCCGGGACTTTCGCTTTCCCCCTCCCTATTGCCACGGCGGA
ACTCATCGCCGCCTGCCTTGCCCGCTGCTGGACAGGGGCTCGGCTGTTGGGCACTGACAATTCCGTGGTG
TTGTCGGGGAAATCATCGTCCTTTCCTTGGCTGCTCGCCTATGTTGCCACCTGGATTCTGCGCGGGACGT
CCTTCTGCTACGTCCCTTCGGCCCTCAATCCAGCGGACCTTCCTTCCCGCGGCCTGCTGCCGGCTCTGCG
GCCTCTTCCGCGTCTTCGCCTTCGCCCTCAGACGAGTCGGATCTCCCTTTGGGCCGCCTCCCCGCATCGA
TACCGAGCGCTGCTCGAGAGATCTACGGGTGGCATCCCTGTGACCCCTCCCCAGTGCCTCTCCTGGCCCT
GGAAGTTGCCACTCCAGTGCCCACCAGCCTTGTCCTAATAAAATTAAGTTGCATCATTTTGTCTGACTAG
GTGTCCTTCTATAATATTATGGGGTGGAGGGGGGTGGTATGGAGCAAGGGGCAAGTTGGGAAGACAACCT
GTAGGGCCTGCGGGGTCTATTGGGAACCAAGCTGGAGTGCAGTGGCACAATCTTGGCTCACTGCAATCTC
CGCCTCCTGGGTTCAAGCGATTCTCCTGCCTCAGCCTCCCGAGTTGTTGGGATTCCAGGCATGCATGACC
AGGCTCAGCTAATTTTTGTTTTTTTGGTAGAGACGGGGTTTCACCATATTGGCCAGGCTGGTCTCCAACT
CCTAATCTCAGGTGATCTACCCACCTTGGCCTCCCAAATTGCTGGGATTACAGGCGTGAACCACTGCTCC
CTTCCCTGTCCTTCTGATTTTGTAGGTAACCACGTGCGGACCGAGCGGCCGCAGGAACCCCTAGTGATGG
AGTTGGCCACTCCCTCTCTGCGCGCTCGCTCGCTCACTGAGGCCGGGCGACCAAAGGTCGCCCGACGCCC
GGGCTTTGCCCGGGCGGCCTCAGTGAGCGAGCGAGCGCGCAGCTGCCTGCAGGGGCGCCTGATGCGGTAT
TTTCTCCTTACGCATCTGTGCGGTATTTCACACCGCATA
[95 nt withheld, positions 4590-4684]
T
[46 nt withheld, positions 4686-4731]
C
[141 nt withheld, positions 4733-4873]
CCTTTGACGTTGGAGTCCACGTTCTTT
[37 nt withheld, positions 4901-4937]
ACTCTATCTCGGGCTATTCTTTTGATTTATAAGGGATTTTGCCGATTTCGGTCTATTGGTTAAAAAATGA
GCTGATTTAACAAAAATTTAACGCGAATTTTAACAAAATATTAACGTTTACAATTTTATGGTGCACTCTC
AGTACAATCTGCTCTGATGCCGCATAGTTAAGCCAGCCCCGACACCCGCCAACACCCGCTGACGCGCCCT
GACGGGCTTGTCTGCTCCCGGCATCCGCTTACAGACAAGCTGTGACCGTCTCCGGGAGCTGCATGTGTCA
GAGGTTTTCACCGTCATCACCGAAACGCGCGAGACGAAAGGGCCTCGTGATACGCCTATTTTTATAGGTT
AATGTCATGATAATAATGGTTTCTTAGACGTCAGGTGGCACTTTTCGGGGAAATGTGCGCGGAACCCCTA
TTTGTTTATTTTTCTAAATACATTCAAATATGTATCCGCTCATGAGACAATAACCCTGATAAATGCTTCA
ATAATATTGAAAAAGGAAGAGTATGAGTATTCAACATTTCCGTGTCGCCCTTATTCCCTTTTTTGCGGCA
TTTTGCCTTCCTGTTTTTGCTCACCCAGAAACGCTGGTGAAAGTAAAAGATGCTGAAGATCAGTTGGGTG
CACGAGTGGGTTACATCGAACTGGATCTCAACAGCGGTAAGATCCTTGAGAGTTTTCGCCCCGAAGAACG
TTTTCCAATGATGAGCACTTTTAAAGTTCTGCTATGTGGCGCGGTATTATCCCGTATTGACGCCGGGCAA
GAGCAACTCGGTCGCCGCATACACTATTCTCAGAATGACTTGGTTGAGTACTCACCAGTCACAGAAAAGC
ATCTTACGGATGGCATGACAGTAAGAGAATTATGCAGTGCTGCCATAACCATGAGTGATAACACTGCGGC
CAACTTACTTCTGACAACGATCGGAGGACCGAAGGAGCTAACCGCTTTTTTGCACAACATGGGGGATCAT
GTAACTCGCCTTGATCGTTGGGAACCGGAGCTGAATGAAGCCATACCAAACGACGAGCGTGACACCACGA
TGCCTGTAGCAATGGCAACAACGTTGCGCAAACTATTAACTGGCGAACTACTTACTCTAGCTTCCCGGCA
ACAATTAATAGACTGGATGGAGGCGGATAAAGTTGCAGGACCACTTCTGCGCTCGGCCCTTCCGGCTGGC
TGGTTTATTGCTGATAAATCTGGAGCCGGTGAGCGTGGGTCTCGCGGTATCATTGCAGCACTGGGGCCAG
ATGGTAAGCCCTCCCGTATCGTAGTTATCTACACGACGGGGAGTCAGGCAACTATGGATGAACGAAATAG
ACAGATCGCTGAGATAGGTGCCTCACTGATTAAGCATTGGTAACTGTCAGACCAAGTTTACTCATATATA
CTTTAGATTGATTTAAAACTTCATTTTTAATTTAAAAGGATCTAGGTGAAGATCCTTTTTGATAATCTCA
TGACCAAAATCCCTTAACGTGAGTTTTCGTTCCACTGAGCGTCAGACCCCGTAGAAAAGATCAAAGGATC
TTCTTGAGATCCTTTTTTTCTGCGCGTAATCTGCTGCTTGCAAACAAAAAAACCACCGCTACCAGCGGTG
GTTTGTTTGCCGGATCAAGAGCTACCAACTCTTTTTCCGAAGGTAACTGGCTTCAGCAGAGCGCAGATAC
CAAATACTGTTCTTCTAGTGTAGCCGTAGTTAGGCCACCACTTCAAGAACTCTGTAGCACCGCCTACATA
CCTCGCTCTGCTAATCCTGTTACCAGTGGCTGCTGCCAGTGGCGATAAGTCGTGTCTTACCGGGTTGGAC
TCAAGACGATAGTTACCGGATAAGGCGCAGCGGTCGGGCTGAACGGGGGGTTCGTGCACACAGCCCAGCT
TGGAGCGAACGACCTACACCGAACTGAGATACCTACAGCGTGAGCTATGAGAAAGCGCCACGCTTCCCGA
AGGGAGAAAGGCGGACAGGTATCCGGTAAGCGGCAGGGTCGGAACAGGAGAGCGCACGAGGGAGCTTCCA
GGGGGAAACGCCTGGTATCTTTATAGTCCTGTCGGGTTTCGCCACCTCTGACTTGAGCGTCGATTTTTGT
GATGCTCGTCAGGGGGGCGGAGCCTATGGAAAAACGCCAGCAACGCGGCCTTTTTACGGTTCCTGGCCTT
TTGCTGGCCTTTTGCTCAC
